>Addgene plasmid #28024 | DsRed-p62 | addgene partial sequence | sequence record 34321 | 28024 with DsRed1-C
CAGTACGAGCGCACCGAGGGCCGCCACCACCTGTTCCTGAGATCTGCCATGTCCTACGTGAAGGATGACA
TCTTCCGAATCTACATTAAAGAGAAAAAAGAGTGCCGGCGGGACCACCGCCCACCGTGTGCTCAGGAGGC
GCCCCGCAACATGGTGCACCCCAATGTGATCTGCGATGGCTGCAATGGGCCTGTGGTAGGAACCCGCTAC
AAGTGCAGCGTCTGCCCAGACTACGACTTGTGTAGCGTCTGCGAGGGAAAGGGCTTGCACCGGGGGCACA
CCAAGCTCGCATTCCCCAGCCCCTTCGGGCACCTGTCTGAGGGCTTCTCGCACAGCCGCTGGCTCCGGAA
GGTGAAACACGGACACTTCGGGTGGCCAGGATGGGAAATGGGTCCACCAGGAAACTGGAGCCCACGTCCT
CCTCGTGCAGGGGAGGCCCGCCCTGGCCCCACGGCAGAATCAGCTTCTGGTCCATCGGAGGATCCGAGTG
TGAATTTCCTGAAGAACGTTGGGGAGAGTGTGGCAGCTGCCCTTAGCCCTCTGGGCATTGAAGTTGATAT
CGATGTGGAGCACGGAGGGAAAAGAAGCCGCCTGACCCCCGTCTCTCCAGAGAGTTCCAGCACAGAGGAG
AAGAGCAGCTCACAGCCAAGCAGCTGCTGCTCTGATCCCAGCAAGCCGGGTGGGAATGTTGAGGGCGCCA
CGCAGTCTCTGGCGGAGCAGATGAG
