[The description below was written by a language model from this plasmid's Addgene catalogue record.]
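Description:
DsRed-p62 is a mammalian expression plasmid built on the Clontech pDsRed2-C1 backbone (about 4.7 kb without insert), carrying human p62, also known as SQSTM1 or sequestosome 1. The p62 insert, recorded as roughly 1.07 kb, was placed by restriction cloning between the BglII and EcoRI sites of the multiple cloning site, both of which remain intact. Because the backbone is a C1-type vector, the DsRed red fluorescent protein lies upstream of the cloning site and is fused to the N terminus of p62, giving a DsRed-p62 fusion protein. The plasmid is maintained in E. coli as a high-copy construct under kanamycin selection. The record does not list the promoter, origin of replication or any mammalian selection marker. The 3′ sequencing primer indicates an SV40 polyadenylation signal downstream of the insert. No feature table is provided to confirm the individual elements.

p62 is an autophagy adaptor that binds ubiquitinated cargo and gathers it into aggregates that are delivered to autophagosomes for degradation. Tagging it with DsRed lets p62-positive bodies be seen directly by fluorescence microscopy in transfected cells, and their localisation can be compared with markers labelled in other colours. The associated publication concerns the role of Keap1 in p62-mediated clearance of ubiquitin aggregates by autophagy. This suggests the construct was used to follow p62 distribution and aggregate formation or turnover in cultured mammalian cells. The stated insert size is somewhat shorter than would be expected for a full-length p62 coding sequence, and the record does not specify which isoform or region is present.
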