Addgene plasmid #28024: DsRed-p62
Depositing lab: Qing Zhong. Depositing organization: University of California, Berkeley. Publication: Keap1 facilitates p62-mediated ubiquitin aggregate clearance via autophagy. Fan W, Tang Z, Chen D, Moughon D, Ding X, Chen S, Zhu M, Zhong Q. Autophagy. 2010 Jul 22. 6(5):. 10.4161/auto.6.5.12189 PubMed 20495340.
Backbone
  Vector backbone: pDsRed2-C1
  Backbone manufacturer: Clontech
  Backbone size w/o insert (bp): 4700
  Vector type: Mammalian Expression
Growth in bacteria
  Bacterial resistance: Kanamycin, 50 μg/mL
  Growth temperature: 37°C
  Growth strain: DH5alpha
  Copy number: High Copy
Gene/Insert
  Gene/Insert name: p62 (alt names: SQSTM1; sequestosome)
  Species: H. sapiens (human)
  Insert size (bp): 1070
  Entrez Gene: SQSTM1 (a.k.a. A170, DMRV, EBIAP, FTDALS3, NADGP, OSIL, PDB3, ZIP3, p60, p62, p62B)
  Tag / fusion protein: DsRed (N terminal on backbone)
  Cloning method: Restriction Enzyme; 5′ cloning site BglII (not destroyed); 3′ cloning site EcoRI (not destroyed)
  Sequencing primers: 5′ DsRed1-C; 3′ SV40-pA-R
Terms and licenses: Academic/Nonprofit Terms; Industry Terms: Not Available to Industry
How to cite: DsRed-p62 was a gift from Qing Zhong (Addgene plasmid # 28024)
